Addgene plasmid #113724: pLenti6.2_TagBFP
Purpose: Expresses the fluorescent protein TagBFP in a lentiviral backbone
Depositing lab: Vanessa LaPointe. Depositing organization: Maastricht University, Faculty of Health. Medicine and Life Sciences/MERLN Institute.
Backbone
  Vector backbone: pLenti6.2
  Backbone size w/o insert (bp): 7895
  Total vector size (bp): 8594
  Vector type: Mammalian Expression, Lentiviral
  Selectable markers: Puromycin
Growth in bacteria
  Bacterial resistance: Ampicillin, 100 μg/mL
  Growth temperature: 37°C
  Growth strain: NEB Stable
  Copy number: High Copy
Gene/Insert
  Gene/Insert name: TagBFP (alt name: BFP)
  Species: Synthetic
  Insert size (bp): 699
  Promoter: CMV
  Cloning method: Restriction Enzyme; 5′ cloning site XbaI (not destroyed); 3′ cloning site SalI (not destroyed)
  Sequencing primers: 5′ CGCAAATGGGCGGTAGGCGTG; 3′ CATAGCGTAAAAGGAGCAACA
Resource information
  A portion of this plasmid was derived from a plasmid made by: The pLenti6.2 backbone was isolated from the vector #17448 bought from Addgene. In addition a few additional RE sites were introduced at the 5` end of the ORF generating a small multiple cloning site was inserted that can be used to create fusion proteins.
Terms and licenses: Academic/Nonprofit Terms; Industry Terms: Not Available to Industry
How to cite: pLenti6.2_TagBFP was a gift from Vanessa LaPointe (Addgene plasmid # 113724 ; http://n2t.net/addgene:113724 ; RRID:Addgene_113724)
