[The description below was written by a language model from this plasmid's Addgene catalogue record and the feature table of its GenBank file.]
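Description:
pLenti6.2_TagBFP is a lentiviral transfer plasmid for mammalian expression of the monomeric blue fluorescent protein TagBFP. It is built on a pLenti6.2 backbone and is maintained in E. coli through a high-copy ColE1/pUC-type origin with ampicillin selection (beta-lactamase). An f1 origin, an SV40 origin, and remnants of a lac promoter/operator region with flanking T3 and T7 promoters are also present in the backbone. The catalogue gives a total size of 8594 bp, while the held sequence record is 8605 bp, a small discrepancy the record does not explain.

The viral portion has a third-generation, self-inactivating layout. An RSV promoter drives a truncated HIV-1 5' LTR to produce the genomic RNA in packaging cells, followed by the Psi packaging signal, the Rev response element for Rev-dependent nuclear export, and the cPPT/CTS, which aids nuclear import of the reverse-transcribed genome. The 3' LTR carries a U3 deletion, so the integrated provirus lacks LTR promoter activity, and an SV40 poly(A) signal lies downstream. Between these elements, the CMV enhancer/promoter drives the mammalian codon-optimized TagBFP open reading frame, cloned between XbaI and SalI sites, with a WPRE after it to enhance transcript stability and expression. A separate mouse PGK promoter drives puromycin N-acetyltransferase, allowing selection of transduced cells.

According to the depositor, a few extra restriction sites were introduced at the 5' end of the open reading frame, forming a small multiple cloning site that can be used to build TagBFP fusion proteins. The plasmid therefore serves for stable blue fluorescent labelling of cells by lentiviral transduction and as a starting point for tagged constructs.
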