LOCUS       Exported 8605 bp ds-DNA circular SYN 12-MAY-2021
DEFINITION  Expresses the fluorescent protein TagBFP in a lentiviral backbone.
ACCESSION   .
VERSION     .
KEYWORDS    pLenti6.2_TagBFP
SOURCE      synthetic DNA construct
  ORGANISM  synthetic DNA construct
REFERENCE   1 (bases 1 to 8605)
  TITLE     Fluorescent protein expressing plasmids suitable for lentiviral
            approaches
  JOURNAL   Unpublished
REFERENCE   2 (bases 1 to 8605)
  AUTHORS   .
  TITLE     Direct Submission
  JOURNAL   Exported May 12, 2021 from SnapGene Server 1.1.58
            http://www.snapgene.com
FEATURES             Location/Qualifiers
     source          1..8605
                     /organism="synthetic DNA construct"
                     /mol_type="other DNA"
     promoter        4..108
                     /gene="bla"
                     /label=AmpR promoter
     CDS             109..969
                     /codon_start=1
                     /gene="bla"
                     /product="beta-lactamase"
                     /label=AmpR
                     /note="confers resistance to ampicillin, carbenicillin, and
                     related antibiotics"
                     /translation="MSIQHFRVALIPFFAAFCLPVFAHPETLVKVKDAEDQLGARVGYI
                     ELDLNSGKILESFRPEERFPMMSTFKVLLCGAVLSRIDAGQEQLGRRIHYSQNDLVEYS
                     PVTEKHLTDGMTVRELCSAAITMSDNTAANLLLTTIGGPKELTAFLHNMGDHVTRLDRW
                     EPELNEAIPNDERDTTMPVAMATTLRKLLTGELLTLASRQQLIDWMEADKVAGPLLRSA
                     LPAGWFIADKSGAGERGSRGIIAALGPDGKPSRIVVIYTTGSQATMDERNRQIAEIGAS
                     LIKHW"
     primer_bind     complement(327..346)
                     /label=Amp-R
                     /note="Ampicillin resistance gene, reverse primer"
     rep_origin      1140..1728
                     /direction=RIGHT
                     /label=ori
                     /note="high-copy-number ColE1/pMB1/pBR322/pUC origin of
                     replication"
     primer_bind     1629..1648
                     /label=pBR322ori-F
                     /note="pBR322 origin, forward primer"
     primer_bind     1882..1899
                     /label=L4440
                     /note="L4440 vector, forward primer"
     protein_bind    2016..2037
                     /label=CAP binding site
                     /bound_moiety="E. coli catabolite activator protein"
                     /note="CAP binding activates transcription in the presence
                     of cAMP."
     promoter        2052..2082
                     /label=lac promoter
                     /note="promoter for the E. coli lac operon"
     protein_bind    2090..2106
                     /label=lac operator
                     /bound_moiety="lac repressor encoded by lacI"
                     /note="The lac repressor binds to the lac operator to
                     inhibit transcription in E. coli. This inhibition can be
                     relieved by adding lactose or
                     isopropyl-beta-D-thiogalactopyranoside (IPTG)."
     primer_bind     2095..2117
                     /label=M13/pUC Reverse
                     /note="In lacZ gene"
     primer_bind     2114..2130
                     /label=M13 rev
                     /note="common sequencing primer, one of multiple similar
                     variants"
     primer_bind     2114..2130
                     /label=M13 Reverse
                     /note="In lacZ gene. Also called M13-rev"
     primer_bind     2149..2169
                     /label=T3
                     /note="T3 promoter, forward primer"
     promoter        2151..2169
                     /label=T3 promoter
                     /note="promoter for bacteriophage T3 RNA polymerase"
     promoter        2197..2423
                     /label=RSV promoter
                     /note="Rous sarcoma virus enhancer/promoter"
     LTR             2424..2604
                     /label=5' LTR (truncated)
                     /note="truncated 5' long terminal repeat (LTR) from HIV-1"
     misc_feature    2651..2776
                     /label=HIV-1 Psi
                     /note="packaging signal of human immunodeficiency virus
                     type 1"
     misc_feature    3269..3502
                     /label=RRE
                     /note="The Rev response element (RRE) of HIV-1 allows for
                     Rev-dependent mRNA export from the nucleus to the
                     cytoplasm."
     CDS             3687..3731
                     /codon_start=1
                     /product="antigenic peptide corresponding to amino acids
                     655 to 669 of the HIV envelope protein gp41 (Lutje Hulsik
                     et al., 2013)"
                     /label=gp41 peptide
                     /note="recognized by the 2H10 single-chain llama nanobody"
                     /translation="KNEQELLELDKWASL"
     misc_feature    3998..4114
                     /label=cPPT/CTS
                     /note="central polypurine tract and central termination
                     sequence of HIV-1"
     enhancer        4137..4440
                     /label=CMV enhancer
                     /note="human cytomegalovirus immediate early enhancer"
     promoter        4441..4644
                     /label=CMV promoter
                     /note="human cytomegalovirus (CMV) immediate early
                     promoter"
     primer_bind     4595..4615
                     /label=CMV-F
                     /note="Human CMV immediate early promoter, forward primer"
     primer_bind     4641..4665
                     /label=LNCX
                     /note="Human CMV promoter, forward primer"
     CDS             4744..5445
                     /codon_start=1
                     /product="monomeric blue fluorescent protein"
                     /label=TagBFP
                     /note="mammalian codon-optimized"
                     /translation="MSELIKENMHMKLYMEGTVDNHHFKCTSEGEGKPYEGTQTMRIKV
                     VEGGPLPFAFDILATSFLYGSKTFINHTQGIPDFFKQSFPEGFTWERVTTYEDGGVLTA
                     TQDTSLQDGCLIYNVKIRGVNFTSNGPVMQKKTLGWEAFTETLYPADGGLEGRNDMALK
                     LVGGSHLIANIKTTYRSKKPAKNLKMPGVYYVDYRLERIKEANNETYVEQHEVAVARYC
                     DLPSKLGHKLN"
     misc_feature    5461..6049
                     /label=WPRE
                     /note="woodchuck hepatitis virus posttranscriptional
                     regulatory element"
     primer_bind     complement(5514..5534)
                     /label=WPRE-R
                     /note="WPRE, reverse primer"
     CDS             complement(5932..5943)
                     /codon_start=1
                     /product="Factor Xa recognition and cleavage site"
                     /label=Factor Xa site
                     /translation="IEGR"
     promoter        6063..6562
                     /label=PGK promoter
                     /note="mouse phosphoglycerate kinase 1 promoter"
     primer_bind     complement(6098..6121)
                     /label=MSCV-rev
                     /note="Murine stem cell virus, reverse primer"
     primer_bind     6495..6514
                     /label=mPGK-F
                     /note="Mouse PGK promoter, forward primer"
     CDS             6583..7182
                     /codon_start=1
                     /gene="pac from Streptomyces alboniger"
                     /product="puromycin N-acetyltransferase"
                     /label=PuroR
                     /note="confers resistance to puromycin"
                     /translation="MTEYKPTVRLATRDDVPRAVRTLAAAFADYPATRHTVDPDRHIER
                     VTELQELFLTRVGLDIGKVWVADDGAAVAVWTTPESVEAGAVFAEIGPRMAELSGSRLA
                     AQQQMEGLLAPHRPKEPAWFLATVGVSPDHQGKGLGSAVVLPGVEAAERAGVPAFLETS
                     APRNLPFYERLGFTVTADVEVPEGPRTWCMTRKPGA"
     primer_bind     complement(6583..6602)
                     /label=Puro-R
                     /note="Puromycin resistance gene, reverse primer. Also
                     called puro-variant-R"
     primer_bind     7079..7099
                     /label=Puro-F
                     /note="Puromycin resistance gene, forward primer"
     LTR             7320..7553
                     /label=3' LTR (Delta-U3)
                     /note="self-inactivating 3' long terminal repeat (LTR) from
                     HIV-1"
     polyA_signal    7625..7746
                     /label=SV40 poly(A) signal
                     /note="SV40 polyadenylation signal"
     primer_bind     complement(7662..7681)
                     /label=SV40pA-R
                     /note="SV40 polyA, reverse primer"
     primer_bind     7716..7735
                     /label=EBV-rev
                     /note="SV40 polyA terminator, reverse primer"
     rep_origin      7786..7921
                     /label=SV40 ori
                     /note="SV40 origin of replication"
     primer_bind     7848..7867
                     /label=SV40pro-F
                     /note="SV40 promoter/origin, forward primer"
     primer_bind     complement(7941..7960)
                     /label=T7
                     /note="T7 promoter, forward primer"
     promoter        complement(7942..7960)
                     /label=T7 promoter
                     /note="promoter for bacteriophage T7 RNA polymerase"
     primer_bind     complement(7970..7987)
                     /label=M13 Forward
                     /note="In lacZ gene. Also called M13-F20 or M13 (-21)
                     Forward"
     primer_bind     complement(7970..7986)
                     /label=M13 fwd
                     /note="common sequencing primer, one of multiple similar
                     variants"
     primer_bind     complement(7979..8001)
                     /label=M13/pUC Forward
                     /note="In lacZ gene"
     rep_origin      8128..8583
                     /direction=RIGHT
                     /label=f1 ori
                     /note="f1 bacteriophage origin of replication; arrow
                     indicates direction of (+) strand synthesis"
     primer_bind     complement(8215..8234)
                     /label=F1ori-R
                     /note="F1 origin, reverse primer"
     primer_bind     8425..8446
                     /label=F1ori-F
                     /note="F1 origin, forward primer"
ORIGIN
        1 gtgcgcggaa cccctatttg tttatttttc taaatacatt caaatatgta tccgctcatg
       61 agacaataac cctgataaat gcttcaataa tattgaaaaa ggaagagtat gagtattcaa
      121 catttccgtg tcgcccttat tccctttttt gcggcatttt gccttcctgt ttttgctcac
      181 ccagaaacgc tggtgaaagt aaaagatgct gaagatcagt tgggtgcacg agtgggttac
      241 atcgaactgg atctcaacag cggtaagatc cttgagagtt ttcgccccga agaacgtttt
      301 ccaatgatga gcacttttaa agttctgcta tgtggcgcgg tattatcccg tattgacgcc
      361 gggcaagagc aactcggtcg ccgcatacac tattctcaga atgacttggt tgagtactca
      421 ccagtcacag aaaagcatct tacggatggc atgacagtaa gagaattatg cagtgctgcc
      481 ataaccatga gtgataacac tgcggccaac ttacttctga caacgatcgg aggaccgaag
      541 gagctaaccg cttttttgca caacatgggg gatcatgtaa ctcgccttga tcgttgggaa
      601 ccggagctga atgaagccat accaaacgac gagcgtgaca ccacgatgcc tgtagcaatg
      661 gcaacaacgt tgcgcaaact attaactggc gaactactta ctctagcttc ccggcaacaa
      721 ttaatagact ggatggaggc ggataaagtt gcaggaccac ttctgcgctc ggcccttccg
      781 gctggctggt ttattgctga taaatctgga gccggtgagc gtgggtctcg cggtatcatt
      841 gcagcactgg ggccagatgg taagccctcc cgtatcgtag ttatctacac gacggggagt
      901 caggcaacta tggatgaacg aaatagacag atcgctgaga taggtgcctc actgattaag
      961 cattggtaac tgtcagacca agtttactca tatatacttt agattgattt aaaacttcat
     1021 ttttaattta aaaggatcta ggtgaagatc ctttttgata atctcatgac caaaatccct
     1081 taacgtgagt tttcgttcca ctgagcgtca gaccccgtag aaaagatcaa aggatcttct
     1141 tgagatcctt tttttctgcg cgtaatctgc tgcttgcaaa caaaaaaacc accgctacca
     1201 gcggtggttt gtttgccgga tcaagagcta ccaactcttt ttccgaaggt aactggcttc
     1261 agcagagcgc agataccaaa tactgttctt ctagtgtagc cgtagttagg ccaccacttc
     1321 aagaactctg tagcaccgcc tacatacctc gctctgctaa tcctgttacc agtggctgct
     1381 gccagtggcg ataagtcgtg tcttaccggg ttggactcaa gacgatagtt accggataag
     1441 gcgcagcggt cgggctgaac ggggggttcg tgcacacagc ccagcttgga gcgaacgacc
     1501 tacaccgaac tgagatacct acagcgtgag ctatgagaaa gcgccacgct tcccgaaggg
     1561 agaaaggcgg acaggtatcc ggtaagcggc agggtcggaa caggagagcg cacgagggag
     1621 cttccagggg gaaacgcctg gtatctttat agtcctgtcg ggtttcgcca cctctgactt
     1681 gagcgtcgat ttttgtgatg ctcgtcaggg gggcggagcc tatggaaaaa cgccagcaac
     1741 gcggcctttt tacggttcct ggccttttgc tggccttttg ctcacatgtt ctttcctgcg
     1801 ttatcccctg attctgtgga taaccgtatt accgcctttg agtgagctga taccgctcgc
     1861 cgcagccgaa cgaccgagcg cagcgagtca gtgagcgagg aagcggaaga gcgcccaata
     1921 cgcaaaccgc ctctccccgc gcgttggccg attcattaat gcagctggca cgacaggttt
     1981 cccgactgga aagcgggcag tgagcgcaac gcaattaatg tgagttagct cactcattag
     2041 gcaccccagg ctttacactt tatgcttccg gctcgtatgt tgtgtggaat tgtgagcgga
     2101 taacaatttc acacaggaaa cagctatgac catgattacg ccaagcgcgc aattaaccct
     2161 cactaaaggg aacaaaagct ggagctgcaa gcttaatgta gtcttatgca atactcttgt
     2221 agtcttgcaa catggtaacg atgagttagc aacatgcctt acaaggagag aaaaagcacc
     2281 gtgcatgccg attggtggaa gtaaggtggt acgatcgtgc cttattagga aggcaacaga
     2341 cgggtctgac atggattgga cgaaccactg aattgccgca ttgcagagat attgtattta
     2401 agtgcctagc tcgatacata aacgggtctc tctggttaga ccagatctga gcctgggagc
     2461 tctctggcta actagggaac ccactgctta agcctcaata aagcttgcct tgagtgcttc
     2521 aagtagtgtg tgcccgtctg ttgtgtgact ctggtaacta gagatccctc agaccctttt
     2581 agtcagtgtg gaaaatctct agcagtggcg cccgaacagg gacttgaaag cgaaagggaa
     2641 accagaggag ctctctcgac gcaggactcg gcttgctgaa gcgcgcacgg caagaggcga
     2701 ggggcggcga ctggtgagta cgccaaaaat tttgactagc ggaggctaga aggagagaga
     2761 tgggtgcgag agcgtcagta ttaagcgggg gagaattaga tcgcgatggg aaaaaattcg
     2821 gttaaggcca gggggaaaga aaaaatataa attaaaacat atagtatggg caagcaggga
     2881 gctagaacga ttcgcagtta atcctggcct gttagaaaca tcagaaggct gtagacaaat
     2941 actgggacag ctacaaccat cccttcagac aggatcagaa gaacttagat cattatataa
     3001 tacagtagca accctctatt gtgtgcatca aaggatagag ataaaagaca ccaaggaagc
     3061 tttagacaag atagaggaag agcaaaacaa aagtaagacc accgcacagc aagcggccgc
     3121 tgatcttcag acctggagga ggagatatga gggacaattg gagaagtgaa ttatataaat
     3181 ataaagtagt aaaaattgaa ccattaggag tagcacccac caaggcaaag agaagagtgg
     3241 tgcagagaga aaaaagagca gtgggaatag gagctttgtt ccttgggttc ttgggagcag
     3301 caggaagcac tatgggcgca gcgtcaatga cgctgacggt acaggccaga caattattgt
     3361 ctggtatagt gcagcagcag aacaatttgc tgagggctat tgaggcgcaa cagcatctgt
     3421 tgcaactcac agtctggggc atcaagcagc tccaggcaag aatcctggct gtggaaagat
     3481 acctaaagga tcaacagctc ctggggattt ggggttgctc tggaaaactc atttgcacca
     3541 ctgctgtgcc ttggaatgct agttggagta ataaatctct ggaacagatt tggaatcaca
     3601 cgacctggat ggagtgggac agagaaatta acaattacac aagcttaata cactccttaa
     3661 ttgaagaatc gcaaaaccag caagaaaaga atgaacaaga attattggaa ttagataaat
     3721 gggcaagttt gtggaattgg tttaacataa caaattggct gtggtatata aaattattca
     3781 taatgatagt aggaggcttg gtaggtttaa gaatagtttt tgctgtactt tctatagtga
     3841 atagagttag gcagggatat tcaccattat cgtttcagac ccacctccca accccgaggg
     3901 gacccgacag gcccgaagga atagaagaag aaggtggaga gagagacaga gacagatcca
     3961 ttcgattagt gaacggatct cgacggtatc ggttaacttt taaaagaaaa ggggggattg
     4021 gggggtacag tgcaggggaa agaatagtag acataatagc aacagacata caaactaaag
     4081 aattacaaaa acaaattaca aaattcaaaa ttttatcgat aagcttggga gttccgcgtt
     4141 acataactta cggtaaatgg cccgcctggc tgaccgccca acgacccccg cccattgacg
     4201 tcaataatga cgtatgttcc catagtaacg ccaataggga ctttccattg acgtcaatgg
     4261 gtggagtatt tacggtaaac tgcccacttg gcagtacatc aagtgtatca tatgccaagt
     4321 acgcccccta ttgacgtcaa tgacggtaaa tggcccgcct ggcattatgc ccagtacatg
     4381 accttatggg actttcctac ttggcagtac atctacgtat tagtcatcgc tattaccatg
     4441 gtgatgcggt tttggcagta catcaatggg cgtggatagc ggtttgactc acggggattt
     4501 ccaagtctcc accccattga cgtcaatggg agtttgtttt ggcaccaaaa tcaacgggac
     4561 tttccaaaat gtcgtaacaa ctccgcccca ttgacgcaaa tgggcggtag gcgtgtacgg
     4621 tgggaggtct atataagcag agctcgttta gtgaaccgtc agatcgcctg gagacgccat
     4681 ccacgctgtt ttgacctcca tagaagacac cgactctaga gatatcttcg aaggcgcgcc
     4741 accatgagcg agctgattaa ggagaacatg cacatgaagc tgtacatgga gggcaccgtg
     4801 gacaaccatc acttcaagtg cacatccgag ggcgaaggca agccctacga gggcacccag
     4861 accatgagaa tcaaggtggt cgagggcggc cctctcccct tcgccttcga catcctggct
     4921 actagcttcc tctacggcag caagaccttc atcaaccaca cccagggcat ccccgacttc
     4981 ttcaagcagt ccttccctga gggcttcaca tgggagagag tcaccacata cgaagacggg
     5041 ggcgtgctga ccgctaccca ggacaccagc ctccaggacg gctgcctcat ctacaacgtc
     5101 aagatcagag gggtgaactt cacatccaac ggccctgtga tgcagaagaa aacactcggc
     5161 tgggaggcct tcaccgagac gctgtacccc gctgacggcg gcctggaagg cagaaacgac
     5221 atggccctga agctcgtggg cgggagccat ctgatcgcaa acatcaagac cacatataga
     5281 tccaagaaac ccgctaagaa cctcaagatg cctggcgtct actatgtgga ctacagactg
     5341 gaaagaatca aggaggccaa caacgagacc tacgtcgagc agcacgaggt ggcagtggcc
     5401 agatactgcg acctccctag caaactgggg cacaagctta attaaagcgg ccgcgtcgac
     5461 aatcaacctc tggattacaa aatttgtgaa agattgactg gtattcttaa ctatgttgct
     5521 ccttttacgc tatgtggata cgctgcttta atgcctttgt atcatgctat tgcttcccgt
     5581 atggctttca ttttctcctc cttgtataaa tcctggttgc tgtctcttta tgaggagttg
     5641 tggcccgttg tcaggcaacg tggcgtggtg tgcactgtgt ttgctgacgc aacccccact
     5701 ggttggggca ttgccaccac ctgtcagctc ctttccggga ctttcgcttt ccccctccct
     5761 attgccacgg cggaactcat cgccgcctgc cttgcccgct gctggacagg ggctcggctg
     5821 ttgggcactg acaattccgt ggtgttgtcg gggaagctga cgtcctttcc atggctgctc
     5881 gcctgtgttg ccacctggat tctgcgcggg acgtccttct gctacgtccc ttcggccctc
     5941 aatccagcgg accttccttc ccgcggcctg ctgccggctc tgcggcctct tccgcgtctt
     6001 cgccttcgcc ctcagacgag tcggatctcc ctttgggccg cctccccgcc tggaattcta
     6061 ccgggtaggg gaggcgcttt tcccaaggca gtctggagca tgcgctttag cagccccgct
     6121 gggcacttgg cgctacacaa gtggcctctg gcctcgcaca cattccacat ccaccggtag
     6181 gcgccaaccg gctccgttct ttggtggccc cttcgcgcca ccttctactc ctcccctagt
     6241 caggaagttc ccccccgccc cgcagctcgc gtcgtgcagg acgtgacaaa tggaagtagc
     6301 acgtctcact agtctcgtgc agatggacag caccgctgag caatggaagc gggtaggcct
     6361 ttggggcagc ggccaatagc agctttgctc cttcgctttc tgggctcaga ggctgggaag
     6421 gggtgggtcc gggggcgggc tcaggggcgg gctcaggggc ggggcgggcg cccgaaggtc
     6481 ctccggaggc ccggcattct gcacgcttca aaagcgcacg tctgccgcgc tgttctcctc
     6541 ttcctcatct ccgggccttt cgacctgcag cccaagctta ccatgaccga gtacaagccc
     6601 acggtgcgcc tcgccacccg cgacgacgtc cccagggccg tacgcaccct cgccgccgcg
     6661 ttcgccgact accccgccac gcgccacacc gtcgatccgg accgccacat cgagcgggtc
     6721 accgagctgc aagaactctt cctcacgcgc gtcgggctcg acatcggcaa ggtgtgggtc
     6781 gcggacgacg gcgccgcggt ggcggtctgg accacgccgg agagcgtcga agcgggggcg
     6841 gtgttcgccg agatcggccc gcgcatggcc gagttgagcg gttcccggct ggccgcgcag
     6901 caacagatgg aaggcctcct ggcgccgcac cggcccaagg agcccgcgtg gttcctggcc
     6961 accgtcggcg tctcgcccga ccaccagggc aagggtctgg gcagcgccgt cgtgctcccc
     7021 ggagtggagg cggccgagcg cgccggggtg cccgccttcc tggagacctc cgcgccccgc
     7081 aacctcccct tctacgagcg gctcggcttc accgtcaccg ccgacgtcga ggtgcccgaa
     7141 ggaccgcgca cctggtgcat gacccgcaag cccggtgcct gacgcccgcc ccacgacccg
     7201 cagcgcccga ccgaaaggag cgcacgaccc catgcatctc gagggcccgg tacctttaag
     7261 accaatgact tacaaggcag ctgtagatct tagccacttt ttaaaagaaa aggggggact
     7321 ggaagggcta gctcactccc aacgaagaca agatctgctt tttgcttgta ctgggtctct
     7381 ctggttagac cagatctgag cctgggagct ctctggctaa ctagggaacc cactgcttaa
     7441 gcctcaataa agcttgcctt gagtgcttca agtagtgtgt gcccgtctgt tgtgtgactc
     7501 tggtaactag agatccctca gaccctttta gtcagtgtgg aaaatctcta gcagtagtag
     7561 ttcatgtcat cttattattc agtatttata acttgcaaag aaatgaatat cagagagtga
     7621 gaggaacttg tttattgcag cttataatgg ttacaaataa agcaatagca tcacaaattt
     7681 cacaaataaa gcattttttt cactgcattc tagttgtggt ttgtccaaac tcatcaatgt
     7741 atcttatcat gtctggctct agctatcccg cccctaactc cgcccatccc gcccctaact
     7801 ccgcccagtt ccgcccattc tccgccccat ggctgactaa ttttttttat ttatgcagag
     7861 gccgaggccg cctcggcctc tgagctattc cagaagtagt gaggaggctt ttttggaggc
     7921 ctagggacgt acccaattcg ccctatagtg agtcgtatta cgcgcgctca ctggccgtcg
     7981 ttttacaacg tcgtgactgg gaaaaccctg gcgttaccca acttaatcgc cttgcagcac
     8041 atcccccttt cgccagctgg cgtaatagcg aagaggcccg caccgatcgc ccttcccaac
     8101 agttgcgcag cctgaatggc gaatgggnnn nnnnnnnnnn nnnnnnnnnn nnnnnnnnnn
     8161 nnnnnnnnnn nnnnnnnnnn nnnnnnnnnn nnnnnnnnnn nnnnnnnnnn nnnnnnnnnn
     8221 nnnnnnnnnn nnnnnnnnnn nnnnnnnnnn ncnnnnnnnn nnnnnnnnnn nnnnnnnnnn
     8281 nnnnnnnnnn nnnnnnnnnn nnnnnnnnnn nnnnnnnnnn nnnnnnnnnn nnnnnnnnnn
     8341 nnnannnnnn nnnnnnnnnn nnnnnnnnnn nnnnnnnnnn nnnnnnnnnn nnncctttga
     8401 cgttggagtc cacgttcttt aatagtggac tcttgttcca aactggaaca acactcaacc
     8461 ctatctcggt ctattctttt gatttataag ggattttgcc gatttcggcc tattggttaa
     8521 aaaatgagct gatttaacaa aaatttaacg cgaattttaa caaaatatta acgcttacaa
     8581 tttaggtggc acttttcggg gaaat
//
